Addgene plasmid #204594: pACS129
Purpose: Histone H3.1-V5
Depositing lab: Tom Misteli. Depositing organization: National Cancer Institute (NCI). Publication: Identification of epigenetic modulators as determinants of nuclear size and shape. Schibler AC, Jevtic P, Pegoraro G, Levy DL, Misteli T. Elife. 2023 May 23;12:e80653. doi: 10.7554/eLife.80653. PubMed 37219077.
Backbone
  Vector backbone: pLENTI6.3-TOPO/TA
  Backbone manufacturer: Invitrogen
  Backbone size w/o insert (bp): 7692
  Total vector size (bp): 8101
  Vector type: Mammalian Expression, Lentiviral
  Selectable markers: Blasticidin
Growth in bacteria
  Bacterial resistance: Ampicillin, 100 μg/mL
  Growth temperature: 37°C
  Growth strain: NEB Stable
  Copy number: Low Copy
Gene/Insert
  Gene/Insert name: histone H3.1
  Species: H. sapiens (human)
  Insert size (bp): 410
  GenBank ID: 8350
  Entrez Gene: H3C3 (a.k.a. H3.1, H3/c, H3C1, H3C10, H3C11, H3C12, H3C2, H3C4, H3C6, H3C7, H3C8, H3FC, HIST1H3C)
  Promoter: CMV
  Tag / fusion protein: human histone H3.1-V5 (C terminal on backbone)
  Cloning method: TOPO Cloning
  Sequencing primers: 5′ CMV-F; 3′ V5-R
Terms and licenses: Academic/Nonprofit Terms; Industry Terms: Not Available to Industry
How to cite: pACS129 was a gift from Tom Misteli (Addgene plasmid # 204594 ; http://n2t.net/addgene:204594 ; RRID:Addgene_204594)
