[The description below was written by a language model from this plasmid's Addgene catalogue record and pLannotate feature annotations shown in this document.]
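Description:
pACS129 is a lentiviral mammalian expression plasmid built on the Invitrogen pLENTI6.3-TOPO/TA backbone, carrying human histone H3.1 (H3C3) fused at its C terminus to a backbone-encoded V5 epitope tag. The roughly 410 bp histone coding sequence was introduced by TOPO cloning downstream of the CMV enhancer/promoter, giving a total plasmid size of about 8.1 kb. The automated annotation labels the open reading frame as bovine H3.1, which reflects the very high conservation of this histone rather than a different origin; the catalogue entry lists the insert as human.

The transfer cassette has a third-generation, self-inactivating layout. An RSV promoter fused to a truncated HIV-1 5' LTR drives genomic RNA production in packaging cells. It is followed by the Ψ packaging signal with a gag fragment, the Rev response element for Rev-dependent nuclear export, and the cPPT/CTS, which aids nuclear import of the viral genome. A WPRE after the H3.1-V5 unit enhances transcript expression. An SV40 promoter then drives blasticidin S deaminase for selection of transduced cells, with an EM7 promoter that also allows expression of this marker in bacteria. The cassette ends in a ΔU3 3' LTR, followed by an SV40 polyadenylation signal.

In E. coli the plasmid is maintained through a ColE1/pUC-type origin and ampicillin resistance. The record describes it as low copy, and it is grown in a recombination-tolerant strain suited to LTR-containing vectors. An f1 origin, an SV40 origin and remnants of lac elements are also present. The construct serves to express epitope-tagged H3.1 stably or transiently in mammalian cells, and it was deposited with a study of epigenetic modulators of nuclear size and shape.
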