Features (pLannotate 1.2.2; 30 found; start..end, strand, type, name):
      3..229     +  promoter       RSV promoter: Rous sarcoma virus enhancer/promoter
    230..410     +  LTR            5' LTR (truncated): truncated 5' long terminal repeat (LTR) from HIV-1
    457..582     +  misc_feature   HIV-1 Ψ: packaging signal of human immunodeficiency virus type 1
    566..929     +  CDS            HIV-1 gag (fragment): gag protein from human immunodeficiency virus 1; gag
   1075..1308    +  misc_feature   RRE: The Rev response element (RRE) of HIV-1 allows for Rev-dependent mRNA export from the nucleus to the cytoplasm.
   1685..1785    +  CDS            Rev (fragment): human immunodeficiency virus 1 (HIV-1) Rev protein; rev; enhances nuclear export of unspliced and incompletely spliced viral mRNAs
   1804..1921    +  misc_feature   cPPT/CTS: central polypurine tract and central termination sequence of HIV-1
   1944..2247    +  enhancer       CMV enhancer: human cytomegalovirus immediate early enhancer
   2248..2451    +  promoter       CMV promoter: human cytomegalovirus (CMV) immediate early promoter
   2563..2970    +  CDS            H31_BOVIN (sequence withheld): Experimental evidence at protein level: Swiss-Prot protein existence level 1. Core component of nucleosome. Nucleosomes wrap and compact DNA into chromatin, limiting DNA accessibility to the cellular machineries which require DNA as a template. Histones thereby play a central role in transcription regulation, DNA repair, DNA replication and chromosomal stability. DNA accessibility is regulated via a complex set of post-translational modifications of histones, also called histone code, and nucleosome remodeling. From Bos taurus (Bovine).
   3040..3081    +  CDS            V5 tag: epitope tag from simian virus 5
   3105..3693    +  misc_feature   WPRE: woodchuck hepatitis virus posttranscriptional regulatory element
   3708..4024    +  promoter       SV40 promoter: SV40 enhancer and early promoter
   4072..4119    +  promoter       EM7 promoter: synthetic bacterial promoter&nbsp
   4138..4536    +  CDS            BSD: blasticidin S deaminase; Aspergillus terreus BSD; confers resistance to blasticidin
   4553..4621    +  CDS            nef (fragment): NEF_HV1Z2 - Experimental evidence at protein level: Swiss-Prot protein existence level 1. Extracellular Nef protein targets CD4(+) T-lymphocytes for apoptosis by interacting with CXCR4 surface receptors. From Human immunodeficiency virus type 1 group M subtype D (isolate Z2/CDC-Z34) (HIV-1).
   4623..4856    +  LTR            3' LTR (ΔU3): self-inactivating 3' long terminal repeat (LTR) from HIV-1
   4928..5049    +  polyA_signal   SV40 poly(A) signal: SV40 polyadenylation signal
   5089..5224    +  rep_origin     SV40 ori: SV40 origin of replication
   5245..5263    -  promoter       T7 promoter: promoter for bacteriophage T7 RNA polymerase
   5271..5426    +  CDS            lacZα (fragment): LacZα fragment of β-galactosidase; lacZ fragment
   5431..5859    +  rep_origin     f1 ori (sequence partly withheld): f1 bacteriophage origin of replication; arrow indicates direction of (+) strand synthesis
   5912..6016    +  promoter       AmpR promoter: bla
   6017..6877    +  CDS            AmpR: β-lactamase; bla; confers resistance to ampicillin, carbenicillin, and related antibiotics
   7048..7636    +  rep_origin     ori: high-copy-number ColE1/pMB1/pBR322/pUC origin of replication
   7819..7911    +  CDS            lacI (fragment): lac repressor; lacI; The lac repressor binds to the lac operator to inhibit transcription in E. coli. This inhibition can be relieved by adding lactose or isopropyl-β-D-thiogalactopyranoside (IPTG).
   7924..7945    +  protein_bind   CAP binding site: CAP binding activates transcription in the presence of cAMP. E. coli catabolite activator protein
   7960..7990    +  promoter       lac promoter: promoter for the E. coli lac operon
   7998..8014    +  protein_bind   lac operator: The lac repressor binds to the lac operator to inhibit transcription in E. coli. This inhibition can be relieved by adding lactose or isopropyl-β-D-thiogalactopyranoside (IPTG). lac repressor encoded by lacI
   8059..8077    +  promoter       T3 promoter: promoter for bacteriophage T3 RNA polymerase
>Addgene plasmid #204594 | pACS129 | addgene full sequence | sequence record 419058 | Addgene NGS Result
AATGTAGTCTTATGCAATACTCTTGTAGTCTTGCAACATGGTAACGATGAGTTAGCAACATGCCTTACAA
GGAGAGAAAAAGCACCGTGCATGCCGATTGGTGGAAGTAAGGTGGTACGATCGTGCCTTATTAGGAAGGC
AACAGACGGGTCTGACATGGATTGGACGAACCACTGAATTGCCGCATTGCAGAGATATTGTATTTAAGTG
CCTAGCTCGATACATAAACGGGTCTCTCTGGTTAGACCAGATCTGAGCCTGGGAGCTCTCTGGCTAACTA
GGGAACCCACTGCTTAAGCCTCAATAAAGCTTGCCTTGAGTGCTTCAAGTAGTGTGTGCCCGTCTGTTGT
GTGACTCTGGTAACTAGAGATCCCTCAGACCCTTTTAGTCAGTGTGGAAAATCTCTAGCAGTGGCGCCCG
AACAGGGACTTGAAAGCGAAAGGGAAACCAGAGGAGCTCTCTCGACGCAGGACTCGGCTTGCTGAAGCGC
GCACGGCAAGAGGCGAGGGGCGGCGACTGGTGAGTACGCCAAAAATTTTGACTAGCGGAGGCTAGAAGGA
GAGAGATGGGTGCGAGAGCGTCAGTATTAAGCGGGGGAGAATTAGATCGCGATGGGAAAAAATTCGGTTA
AGGCCAGGGGGAAAGAAAAAATATAAATTAAAACATATAGTATGGGCAAGCAGGGAGCTAGAACGATTCG
CAGTTAATCCTGGCCTGTTAGAAACATCAGAAGGCTGTAGACAAATACTGGGACAGCTACAACCATCCCT
TCAGACAGGATCAGAAGAACTTAGATCATTATATAATACAGTAGCAACCCTCTATTGTGTGCATCAAAGG
ATAGAGATAAAAGACACCAAGGAAGCTTTAGACAAGATAGAGGAAGAGCAAAACAAAAGTAAGACCACCG
CACAGCAAGCGGCCGCTGATCTTCAGACCTGGAGGAGGAGATATGAGGGACAATTGGAGAAGTGAATTAT
ATAAATATAAAGTAGTAAAAATTGAACCATTAGGAGTAGCACCCACCAAGGCAAAGAGAAGAGTGGTGCA
GAGAGAAAAAAGAGCAGTGGGAATAGGAGCTTTGTTCCTTGGGTTCTTGGGAGCAGCAGGAAGCACTATG
GGCGCAGCGTCAATGACGCTGACGGTACAGGCCAGACAATTATTGTCTGGTATAGTGCAGCAGCAGAACA
ATTTGCTGAGGGCTATTGAGGCGCAACAGCATCTGTTGCAACTCACAGTCTGGGGCATCAAGCAGCTCCA
GGCAAGAATCCTGGCTGTGGAAAGATACCTAAAGGATCAACAGCTCCTGGGGATTTGGGGTTGCTCTGGA
AAACTCATTTGCACCACTGCTGTGCCTTGGAATGCTAGTTGGAGTAATAAATCTCTGGAACAGATTTGGA
ATCACACGACCTGGATGGAGTGGGACAGAGAAATTAACAATTACACAAGCTTAATACACTCCTTAATTGA
AGAATCGCAAAACCAGCAAGAAAAGAATGAACAAGAATTATTGGAATTAGATAAATGGGCAAGTTTGTGG
AATTGGTTTAACATAACAAATTGGCTGTGGTATATAAAATTATTCATAATGATAGTAGGAGGCTTGGTAG
GTTTAAGAATAGTTTTTGCTGTACTTTCTATAGTGAATAGAGTTAGGCAGGGATATTCACCATTATCGTT
TCAGACCCACCTCCCAACCCCGAGGGGACCCGACAGGCCCGAAGGAATAGAAGAAGAAGGTGGAGAGAGA
GACAGAGACAGATCCATTCGATTAGTGAACGGATCTCGACGGTATCGGTTAACTTTTAAAAGAAAAGGGG
GGATTGGGGGGTACAGTGCAGGGGAAAGAATAGTAGACATAATAGCAACAGACATACAAACTAAAGAATT
ACAAAAACAAATTACAAAAATTCAAAATTTTATCGATAAGCTTGGGAGTTCCGCGTTACATAACTTACGG
TAAATGGCCCGCCTGGCTGACCGCCCAACGACCCCCGCCCATTGACGTCAATAATGACGTATGTTCCCAT
AGTAACGCCAATAGGGACTTTCCATTGACGTCAATGGGTGGAGTATTTACGGTAAACTGCCCACTTGGCA
GTACATCAAGTGTATCATATGCCAAGTACGCCCCCTATTGACGTCAATGACGGTAAATGGCCCGCCTGGC
ATTATGCCCAGTACATGACCTTATGGGACTTTCCTACTTGGCAGTACATCTACGTATTAGTCATCGCTAT
TACCATGGTGATGCGGTTTTGGCAGTACATCAATGGGCGTGGATAGCGGTTTGACTCACGGGGATTTCCA
AGTCTCCACCCCATTGACGTCAATGGGAGTTTGTTTTGGCACCAAAATCAACGGGACTTTCCAAAATGTC
GTAACAACTCCGCCCCATTGACGCAAATGGGCGGTAGGCGTGTACGGTGGGAGGTCTATATAAGCAGAGC
TCGTTTAGTGAACCGTCAGATCGCCTGGAGACGCCATCCACGCTGTTTTGACCTCCATAGAAGACACCGA
CTCTAGAGGATCCACTAGTCCAGTGTGGTGGAATTGGCCCTT
[408 nt withheld, positions 2563-2970]
GCAAGGGCCAATTCTGCAGATATCCAGCACAGTGGCGGCCGCTCGAGTCTAGAGGGCCCGCGGTTCGAAG
GTAAGCCTATCCCTAACCCTCTCCTCGGTCTCGATTCTACGCGTACCGGTTAGTAATGATCGACAATCAA
CCTCTGGATTACAAAATTTGTGAAAGATTGACTGGTATTCTTAACTATGTTGCTCCTTTTACGCTATGTG
GATACGCTGCTTTAATGCCTTTGTATCATGCTATTGCTTCCCGTATGGCTTTCATTTTCTCCTCCTTGTA
TAAATCCTGGTTGCTGTCTCTTTATGAGGAGTTGTGGCCCGTTGTCAGGCAACGTGGCGTGGTGTGCACT
GTGTTTGCTGACGCAACCCCCACTGGTTGGGGCATTGCCACCACCTGTCAGCTCCTTTCCGGGACTTTCG
CTTTCCCCCTCCCTATTGCCACGGCGGAACTCATCGCCGCCTGCCTTGCCCGCTGCTGGACAGGGGCTCG
GCTGTTGGGCACTGACAATTCCGTGGTGTTGTCGGGGAAGCTGACGTCCTTTCCATGGCTGCTCGCCTGT
GTTGCCACCTGGATTCTGCGCGGGACGTCCTTCTGCTACGTCCCTTCGGCCCTCAATCCAGCGGACCTTC
CTTCCCGCGGCCTGCTGCCGGCTCTGCGGCCTCTTCCGCGTCTTCGCCTTCGCCCTCAGACGAGTCGGAT
CTCCCTTTGGGCCGCCTCCCCGCCTGGCGATGGTACCGGTGTGGAAAGTCCCCAGGCTCCCCAGCAGGCA
GAAGTATGCAAAGCATGCATCTCAATTAGTCAGCAACCAGGTGTGGAAAGTCCCCAGGCTCCCCAGCAGG
CAGAAGTATGCAAAGCATGCATCTCAATTAGTCAGCAACCATAGTCCCGCCCCTAACTCCGCCCATCCCG
CCCCTAACTCCGCCCAGTTCCGCCCATTCTCCGCCCCATGGCTGACTAATTTTTTTTATTTATGCAGAGG
CCGAGGCCGCCTCTGCCTCTGAGCTATTCCAGAAGTAGTGAGGAGGCTTTTTTGGAGGCCTAGGCTTTTG
CAAAAAGCTCCCGGGAGCTTGTATATCCATTTTCGGATCTGATCAGCACGTGTTGACAATTAATCATCGG
CATAGTATATCGGCATAGTATAATACGACAAGGTGAGGAACTAAACCATGGCCAAGCCTTTGTCTCAAGA
AGAATCCACCCTCATTGAAAGAGCAACGGCTACAATCAACAGCATCCCCATCTCTGAAGACTACAGCGTC
GCCAGCGCAGCTCTCTCTAGCGACGGCCGCATCTTCACTGGTGTCAATGTATATCATTTTACTGGGGGAC
CTTGTGCAGAACTCGTGGTGCTGGGCACTGCTGCTGCTGCGGCAGCTGGCAACCTGACTTGTATCGTCGC
GATCGGAAATGAGAACAGGGGCATCTTGAGCCCCTGCGGACGGTGCCGACAGGTGCTTCTCGATCTGCAT
CCTGGGATCAAAGCCATAGTGAAGGACAGTGATGGACAGCCGACGGCAGTTGGGATTCGTGAATTGCTGC
CCTCTGGTTATGTGTGGGAGGGCTAAGCACAATTCGAGCTCGGTACCTTTAAGACCAATGACTTACAAGG
CAGCTGTAGATCTTAGCCACTTTTTAAAAGAAAAGGGGGGACTGGAAGGGCTAATTCACTCCCAACGAAG
ACAAGATCTGCTTTTTGCTTGTACTGGGTCTCTCTGGTTAGACCAGATCTGAGCCTGGGAGCTCTCTGGC
TAACTAGGGAACCCACTGCTTAAGCCTCAATAAAGCTTGCCTTGAGTGCTTCAAGTAGTGTGTGCCCGTC
TGTTGTGTGACTCTGGTAACTAGAGATCCCTCAGACCCTTTTAGTCAGTGTGGAAAATCTCTAGCAGTAG
TAGTTCATGTCATCTTATTATTCAGTATTTATAACTTGCAAAGAAATGAATATCAGAGAGTGAGAGGAAC
TTGTTTATTGCAGCTTATAATGGTTACAAATAAAGCAATAGCATCACAAATTTCACAAATAAAGCATTTT
TTTCACTGCATTCTAGTTGTGGTTTGTCCAAACTCATCAATGTATCTTATCATGTCTGGCTCTAGCTATC
CCGCCCCTAACTCCGCCCATCCCGCCCCTAACTCCGCCCAGTTCCGCCCATTCTCCGCCCCATGGCTGAC
TAATTTTTTTTATTTATGCAGAGGCCGAGGCCGCCTCGGCCTCTGAGCTATTCCAGAAGTAGTGAGGAGG
CTTTTTTGGAGGCCTAGGGACGTACCCAATTCGCCCTATAGTGAGTCGTATTACGCGCGCTCACTGGCCG
TCGTTTTACAACGTCGTGACTGGGAAAACCCTGGCGTTACCCAACTTAATCGCCTTGCAGCACATCCCCC
TTTCGCCAGCTGGCGTAATAGCGAAGAGGCCCGCACCGATCGCCCTTCCCAACAGTTGCGCAGCCTGAAT
GGCGAATGGG
[124 nt withheld, positions 5431-5554]
C
[91 nt withheld, positions 5556-5646]
A
[49 nt withheld, positions 5648-5696]
CCTTTGACGTTGGAGTCCACGTTCTTT
[37 nt withheld, positions 5724-5760]
ACCCTATCTCGGTCTATTCTTTTGATTTATAAGGGATTTTGCCGATTTCGGCCTATTGGTTAAAAAATGA
GCTGATTTAACAAAAATTTAACGCGAATTTTAACAAAATATTAACGCTTACAATTTAGGTGGCACTTTTC
GGGGAAATGTGCGCGGAACCCCTATTTGTTTATTTTTCTAAATACATTCAAATATGTATCCGCTCATGAG
ACAATAACCCTGATAAATGCTTCAATAATATTGAAAAAGGAAGAGTATGAGTATTCAACATTTCCGTGTC
GCCCTTATTCCCTTTTTTGCGGCATTTTGCCTTCCTGTTTTTGCTCACCCAGAAACGCTGGTGAAAGTAA
AAGATGCTGAAGATCAGTTGGGTGCACGAGTGGGTTACATCGAACTGGATCTCAACAGCGGTAAGATCCT
TGAGAGTTTTCGCCCCGAAGAACGTTTTCCAATGATGAGCACTTTTAAAGTTCTGCTATGTGGCGCGGTA
TTATCCCGTATTGACGCCGGGCAAGAGCAACTCGGTCGCCGCATACACTATTCTCAGAATGACTTGGTTG
AGTACTCACCAGTCACAGAAAAGCATCTTACGGATGGCATGACAGTAAGAGAATTATGCAGTGCTGCCAT
AACCATGAGTGATAACACTGCGGCCAACTTACTTCTGACAACGATCGGAGGACCGAAGGAGCTAACCGCT
TTTTTGCACAACATGGGGGATCATGTAACTCGCCTTGATCGTTGGGAACCGGAGCTGAATGAAGCCATAC
CAAACGACGAGCGTGACACCACGATGCCTGTAGCAATGGCAACAACGTTGCGCAAACTATTAACTGGCGA
ACTACTTACTCTAGCTTCCCGGCAACAATTAATAGACTGGATGGAGGCGGATAAAGTTGCAGGACCACTT
CTGCGCTCGGCCCTTCCGGCTGGCTGGTTTATTGCTGATAAATCTGGAGCCGGTGAGCGTGGGTCTCGCG
GTATCATTGCAGCACTGGGGCCAGATGGTAAGCCCTCCCGTATCGTAGTTATCTACACGACGGGGAGTCA
GGCAACTATGGATGAACGAAATAGACAGATCGCTGAGATAGGTGCCTCACTGATTAAGCATTGGTAACTG
TCAGACCAAGTTTACTCATATATACTTTAGATTGATTTAAAACTTCATTTTTAATTTAAAAGGATCTAGG
TGAAGATCCTTTTTGATAATCTCATGACCAAAATCCCTTAACGTGAGTTTTCGTTCCACTGAGCGTCAGA
CCCCGTAGAAAAGATCAAAGGATCTTCTTGAGATCCTTTTTTTCTGCGCGTAATCTGCTGCTTGCAAACA
AAAAAACCACCGCTACCAGCGGTGGTTTGTTTGCCGGATCAAGAGCTACCAACTCTTTTTCCGAAGGTAA
CTGGCTTCAGCAGAGCGCAGATACCAAATACTGTTCTTCTAGTGTAGCCGTAGTTAGGCCACCACTTCAA
GAACTCTGTAGCACCGCCTACATACCTCGCTCTGCTAATCCTGTTACCAGTGGCTGCTGCCAGTGGCGAT
AAGTCGTGTCTTACCGGGTTGGACTCAAGACGATAGTTACCGGATAAGGCGCAGCGGTCGGGCTGAACGG
GGGGTTCGTGCACACAGCCCAGCTTGGAGCGAACGACCTACACCGAACTGAGATACCTACAGCGTGAGCT
ATGAGAAAGCGCCACGCTTCCCGAAGGGAGAAAGGCGGACAGGTATCCGGTAAGCGGCAGGGTCGGAACA
GGAGAGCGCACGAGGGAGCTTCCAGGGGGAAACGCCTGGTATCTTTATAGTCCTGTCGGGTTTCGCCACC
TCTGACTTGAGCGTCGATTTTTGTGATGCTCGTCAGGGGGGCGGAGCCTATGGAAAAACGCCAGCAACGC
GGCCTTTTTACGGTTCCTGGCCTTTTGCTGGCCTTTTGCTCACATGTTCTTTCCTGCGTTATCCCCTGAT
TCTGTGGATAACCGTATTACCGCCTTTGAGTGAGCTGATACCGCTCGCCGCAGCCGAACGACCGAGCGCA
GCGAGTCAGTGAGCGAGGAAGCGGAAGAGCGCCCAATACGCAAACCGCCTCTCCCCGCGCGTTGGCCGAT
TCATTAATGCAGCTGGCACGACAGGTTTCCCGACTGGAAAGCGGGCAGTGAGCGCAACGCAATTAATGTG
AGTTAGCTCACTCATTAGGCACCCCAGGCTTTACACTTTATGCTTCCGGCTCGTATGTTGTGTGGAATTG
TGAGCGGATAACAATTTCACACAGGAAACAGCTATGACCATGATTACGCCAAGCGCGCAATTAACCCTCA
CTAAAGGGAACAAAAGCTGGAGCTGCAAGCTT
